>Addgene plasmid #241235 | PLJR965_Rv3297 | addgene full sequence | sequence record 483383 | Addgene NGS Result
AATAAACGAAAGGCTCAGTCGAAAGACTGGGCCTTTCGTTTATCTGTTGTTTGAAAAAAAAAAGCGCCGC
AACTGCGGCGCTTTTTTTTTTGAATTCTCTGACCAGGGAAAATAGCCCTCTGACCTGGGGATTTGCGATC
CCTATCAGTGATAGATATAATCTGGGAGCCAGTGGTGCACCGATTCCAGTTTTTGTACTCGAAAGAAGCT
ACAAAGATAAGGCTTCATGCCGAAATCAACACCCTGTCATTTTATGGCAGGGTGTTTTTTTTTTGTCGAC
TTGGGGACCCTAGAGGTCCCCTTTTTTATTTTTTTGGATGAAGAGCATTATCAATGGCTCTTCACAGGAA
GCTTAAAAAAAAAAGCCCCGCGATTGCGGGGCTTTTTTTTTTTAATACGGTTATCCACAGAATCAGGGGA
TAACGCAGGAAAGAACATGTGAGCAAAAGGCCAGCAAAAGGCCAGGAACCGTAAAAAGGCCGCGTTGCTG
GCGTTTTTCCATAGGCTCCGCCCCCCTGACGAGCATCACAAAAATCGACGCTCAAGTCAGAGGTGGCGAA
ACCCGACAGGACTATAAAGATACCAGGCGTTTCCCCCTGGAAGCTCCCTCGTGCGCTCTCCTGTTCCGAC
CCTGCCGCTTACCGGATACCTGTCCGCCTTTCTCCCCTCGGGAAGCGTGGCGCTTTCTCATAGCTCACGC
TGTAGGTATCTCAGTTCGGTGTAGGTCGTTCGCTCCAAGCTGGGCTGTGTGCACGAACCCCCCGTTCAGC
CCGACCGCTGCGCCTTATCCGGTAACTATCGTCTTGAGTCCAACCCGGTAAGACACGACTTATCGCCACT
GGCAGCAGCCACTGGTAACAGGATTAGCAGAGCGAGGTATGTAGGCGGTGCTACAGAGTTCTTGAAGTGG
TGGCCTAACTACGGCTACACTAGAAGGACAGTATTTGGTATCTGCGCTCTGCTGAAGCCAGTTACCTTCG
GAAAAAGAGTTGGTAGCTCTTGATCCGGCAAACAAACCACCGCTGGTAGCGGTGGTTTTTTTGTTTGCAA
GCAGCAGATTACGCGCAGAAAAAAAGGATCTCAAGAAGATCCTTTGATCTTTTCTACGGGGTCTGACGCT
CATGGAACAATAAACGAAAGGCTCAGTCGAAAGACTGGGCCTTTCGTTTATCTGTTGTTTGAAAAAAAAA
AGCCCCGCGATTGCGGGGCTTTTTTTTTTCATATGTCTGACCAGGGAAAATAGCCCTCTGACCTGGGGAT
TTGACTTCCCTATCAGTGATAGAGATAATCTGGGAGTCCCTATCAGTGATAGAGAACGCGGTATCGATAT
GTCGGACCTGGTGCTGGGCCTGGCCATCGGCATCGGCTCGGTGGGCGTGGGCATCCTGAACAAGGTGACC
GGCGAGATCATCCACAAGAACTCGCGCATCTTCCCGGCCGCCCAGGCCGAGAACAACCTGGTGCGCCGCA
CCAACCGCCAGGGCCGCCGCCTGGCCCGCCGCAAGAAGCACCGCCGCGTGCGCCTGAACCGCCTGTTCGA
GGAGTCGGGCCTGATCACCGACTTCACCAAGATCTCGATCAACCTGAACCCGTACCAGCTGCGCGTGAAG
GGCCTGACCGACGAGCTGTCGAACGAGGAGCTGTTCATCGCCCTGAAGAACATGGTGAAGCACCGCGGCA
TCTCGTACCTGGACGACGCCTCGGACGACGGCAACTCGTCGGTGGGCGACTACGCCCAGATCGTGAAGGA
GAACTCGAAGCAGCTGGAGACCAAGACCCCGGGCCAGATCCAGCTGGAGCGCTACCAGACCTACGGCCAG
CTGCGCGGCGACTTCACCGTGGAGAAGGACGGCAAGAAGCACCGCCTGATCAACGTGTTCCCGACCTCGG
CCTACCGCTCGGAGGCCCTGCGCATCCTGCAGACCCAGCAGGAGTTCAACCCGCAGATCACCGACGAGTT
CATCAACCGCTACCTGGAGATCCTGACCGGCAAGCGCAAGTACTACCACGGCCCGGGCAACGAGAAGTCG
CGCACCGACTACGGCCGCTACCGCACCTCGGGCGAGACCCTGGACAACATCTTCGGCATCCTGATCGGCA
AGTGCACCTTCTACCCGGACGAGTTCCGCGCCGCCAAGGCCTCGTACACCGCCCAGGAGTTCAACCTGCT
GAACGACCTGAACAACCTGACCGTGCCGACCGAGACCAAGAAGCTGTCGAAGGAGCAGAAGAACCAGATC
ATCAACTACGTGAAGAACGAGAAGGCCATGGGCCCGGCCAAGCTGTTCAAGTACATCGCCAAGCTGCTGT
CGTGCGACGTGGCCGACATCAAGGGCTACCGCATCGACAAGTCGGGCAAGGCCGAGATCCACACCTTCGA
GGCCTACCGCAAGATGAAGACCCTGGAGACCCTGGACATCGAGCAGATGGACCGCGAGACCCTGGACAAG
CTGGCCTACGTGCTGACCCTGAACACCGAGCGCGAGGGCATCCAGGAGGCCCTGGAGCACGAGTTCGCCG
ACGGCTCGTTCTCGCAGAAGCAGGTGGACGAGCTGGTGCAGTTCCGCAAGGCCAACTCGTCGATCTTCGG
CAAGGGCTGGCACAACTTCTCGGTGAAGCTGATGATGGAGCTGATCCCGGAGCTGTACGAGACCTCGGAG
GAGCAGATGACCATCCTGACCCGCCTGGGCAAGCAGAAGACCACCTCGTCGTCGAACAAGACCAAGTACA
TCGACGAGAAGCTGCTGACCGAGGAGATCTACAACCCGGTGGTGGCCAAGTCGGTGCGCCAGGCCATCAA
GATCGTGAACGCCGCCATCAAGGAGTACGGCGACTTCGACAACATCGTGATCGAGATGGCCCGCGAGACC
AACGAGGACGACGAGAAGAAGGCCATCCAGAAGATCCAGAAGGCCAACAAGGACGAGAAGGACGCCGCCA
TGCTGAAGGCCGCCAACCAGTACAACGGCAAGGCCGAGCTGCCGCACTCGGTGTTCCACGGCCACAAGCA
GCTGGCCACCAAGATCCGCCTGTGGCACCAGCAGGGCGAGCGCTGCCTGTACACCGGCAAGACCATCTCG
ATCCACGACCTGATCAACAACTCGAACCAGTTCGAGGTGGACGCCATCCTGCCGCTGTCGATCACCTTCG
ACGACTCGCTGGCCAACAAGGTGCTGGTGTACGCCACCGCCAACCAGGAGAAGGGCCAGCGCACCCCGTA
CCAGGCCCTGGACTCGATGGACGACGCCTGGTCGTTCCGCGAGCTGAAGGCCTTCGTGCGCGAGTCGAAG
ACCCTGTCGAACAAGAAGAAGGAGTACCTGCTGACCGAGGAGGACATCTCGAAGTTCGACGTGCGCAAGA
AGTTCATCGAGCGCAACCTGGTGGACACCCGCTACGCCTCGCGCGTGGTGCTGAACGCCCTGCAGGAGCA
CTTCCGCGCCCACAAGATCGACACCAAGGTGTCGGTGGTGCGCGGCCAGTTCACCTCGCAGCTGCGCCGC
CACTGGGGCATCGAGAAGACCCGCGACACCTACCACCACCACGCCGTGGACGCCCTGATCATCGCCGCCT
CGTCGCAGCTGAACCTGTGGAAGAAGCAGAAGAACACCCTGGTGTCGTACTCGGAGGACCAGCTGCTGGA
CATCGAGACCGGCGAGCTGATCTCGGACGACGAGTACAAGGAGTCGGTGTTCAAGGCCCCGTACCAGCAC
TTCGTGGACACCCTGAAGTCGAAGGAGTTCGAGGACTCGATCCTGTTCTCGTACCAGGTGGACTCGAAGT
TCAACCGCAAGATCTCGGACGCCACCATCTACGCCACCCGCCAGGCCAAGGTGGGCAAGGACAAGGCCGA
CGAGACCTACGTGCTGGGCAAGATCAAGGACATCTACACCCAGGACGGCTACGACGCCTTCATGAAGATC
TACAAGAAGGACAAGTCGAAGTTCCTGATGTACCGCCACGACCCGCAGACCTTCGAGAAGGTGATCGAGC
CGATCCTGGAGAACTACCCGAACAAGCAGATCAACGACAAGGGCAAGGAGGTGCCGTGCAACCCGTTCCT
GAAGTACAAGGAGGAGCACGGCTACATCCGCAAGTACTCGAAGAAGGGCAACGGCCCGGAGATCAAGTCG
CTGAAGTACTACGACTCGAAGCTGGGCAACCACATCGACATCACCCCGAAGGACTCGAACAACAAGGTGG
TGCTGCAGTCGGTGTCGCCGTGGCGCGCCGACGTGTACTTCAACAAGACCACCGGCAAGTACGAGATCCT
GGGCCTGAAGTACGCCGACCTGCAGTTCGACAAGGGCACCGGCACCTACAAGATCTCGCAGGAGAAGTAC
AACGACATCAAGAAGAAGGAGGGCGTGGACTCGGACTCGGAGTTCAAGTTCACCCTGTACAAGAACGACC
TGCTGCTGGTGAAGGACACCGAGACCAAGGAGCAGCAGCTGTTCCGCTTCCTGTCGCGCACCATGCCGAA
GCAGAAGCACTACGTGGAGCTGAAGCCGTACGACAAGCAGAAGTTCGAGGGCGGCGAGGCCCTGATCAAG
GTGCTGGGCAACGTGGCCAACTCGGGCCAGTGCAAGAAGGGCCTGGGCAAGTCGAACATCTCGATCTACA
AGGTGCGCACCGACGTGCTGGGCAACCAGCACATCATCAAGAACGAGGGCGACAAGCCGAAGCTGGACTT
CTAAATACTCTGGCCATTTTTCTTTACCGCCTTTGAGTGAGCTGATACCGCTCGCCGCAGCCGAACGACC
GAGCGCAACGCGTGCGGCCGCTGATTAGCTAAGCAGAAGGCCATCCTGACGGATGGCCTTTTTCTAGAAA
AAAAAAAAGCGCCGCAACTGCGGCGCTTTTTTTTTTTTAATTAAGTGATAGATTGCGATGCGTGTGCTCG
GTTGATATAATCTGTCAGATCAGGAGGACTTCGCATGTCGCGGTTGGATAAGTCCAAGGTCATCAACTCG
GCGCTGGAGCTGCTGAACGAGGTCGGTATCGAGGGACTGACCACGCGCAAGTTGGCCCAAAAGCTCGGCG
TGGAACAACCGACCCTCTACTGGCACGTGAAGAACAAGCGCGCGCTGCTGGATGCGTTGGCCATCGAGAT
GCTGGATCGCCATCACACGCACTTTTGCCCCCTGGAGGGCGAGAGCTGGCAGGATTTTCTGCGGAACAAC
GCGAAGTCGTTCCGGTGCGCCCTCCTGAGCCATCGGGATGGCGCCAAAGTCCACTTGGGCACCCGCCCGA
CCGAGAAGCAATACGAGACCCTGGAGAACCAGCTGGCCTTCCTCTGTCAACAGGGTTTTTCGTTGGAGAA
CGCCCTGTATGCCCTGTCCGCCGTGGGACACTTCACCTTGGGCTGCGTGTTGGAGGATCAGGAACATCAG
GTGGCGAAAGAGGAACGGGAGACCCCCACGACGGATTCGATGCCCCCGTTGTTGCGCCAGGCGATCGAAC
TGTTTGACCACCAGGGCGCCGAACCCGCCTTTTTGTTCGGGCTGGAGCTGATCATCTGCGGGCTGGAAAA
GCAACTGAAGTGCGAAAGCGGTTCGTGATAACGCCGAAAACCCCGCTTCGGCGGGGTTTTGCCGCGGTCT
GCGTTGTCGGGAAGATTTAAAATAAAAAAGGGGACCTCTAGGGTCCCCAATTAAATAGTTAACACTAGTA
TTAAAAAAAAAAGCCCCGCGATTGCGGGGCTTTTTTTTTTCGACGGCGAGGGTTCCGACCGCTGCAACTC
CCGGTGCAACCTTGTCCCGGTCTATTCTCTTCACTGCACCAGCTCCAATCTGGTGTGAATGCCCCTCGTC
TGTTCGCGCAGGCGGGGGGCTCTATTCGTTTGTCAGCATCGAAAGTAGCCAGATCAGGGATGCGTTGCAA
CCGCGTATGCCCAGGTCAGAAGAGTCGCACAAGAGTTGCAGACCCCTGGAAAGAAAAATGGCCAGAGGGC
GAAAACACCCTCTGACCAGCGGAGCGGGCGACGGGAATCGAACCCGCGTAGCTAGTTTGGAAGAATGGGT
GTCTGCCGACCACATATATGGGCCGGTCAAGATAGGTTTTTACCCCCTCTCGGCTGCATCCTCTAAGTGG
AAAGAAATTGCAGGTCGTAGAAGCGCGTTGAAGCCTGAGAGTTGCACAGGAGTTGCAACCCGGTAGCCTT
GTTCACGACGAGAGGAGACCTAGTTGGCACGTCGCGGATGGGGATCGCTGAAGACTCAGCGCAGCGGGAG
GATCCAAGCCTCATACGTCAACCCGCAGGACGGTGTGAGGTACTACGCGCTGCAGACCTACGACAACAAG
ATGGACGCCGAAGCCTGGCTCGCGGGCGAGAAGCGGCTCATCGAGATGGAGACCTGGACCCCTCCACAGG
ACCGGGCGAAGAAGGCAGCCGCCAGCGCCATCACGCTGGAGGAGTACACCCGGAAGTGGCTCGTGGAGCG
CGACCTCGCAGACGGCACCAGGGATCTGTACAGCGGGCACGCGGAGCGCCGCATCTACCCGGTGCTAGGT
GAAGTGGCGGTCACAGAGATGACGCCAGCTCTGGTGCGTGCGTGGTGGGCCGGGATGGGTAGGAAGCACC
CGACTGCCCGCCGGCATGCCTACAACGTCCTCCGGGCGGTGATGAACACAGCGGTCGAGGACAAGCTGAT
CGCAGAGAACCCGTGCCGGATCGAGCAGAAGGCAGCCGATGAGCGCGACGTAGAGGCGCTGACGCCTGAG
GAGCTGGACATCGTCGCCGCTGAGATCTTCGTGCACTACCGGATCGCGGCATACATCCTGGCGTGGACGA
GCCTCCGGTTCGGAGAGCTGATCGAGCTTCGCCGCAAGGACATCGTGGACGACGGCATGACGATGAAGCT
CCGGGTGCGCCGTGGCGCTTCCCGCGTGGGGAACAAGATCGTCGTTGGCAACGCCAAGACCGTCCGGTCG
AAGCGTCCTGTGACGGTTCCGCCTCACGTCGCGGAGATGATCCGAGCGCACATGAAGGACCGTACGAAGA
TGAACAAGGGCCCCGAGGCATTCCTGGTGACCACGACGCAGGGCAACCGGCTGTCGAAGTCCGCGTTCAC
CAAGTCGCTGAAGCGTGGCTACGCCAAGATCGGTCGGCCGGAACTCCGCATCCACGACCTCCGCGCTGTC
GGCGCTACGTTCGCCGCTCAGGCAGGTGCGACGACCAAGGAGCTGATGGCCCGCCTCGGTCACACGACTC
CTAGGATGGCGATGAAGTACCAGATGGCGTCTGAGGCCCGCGACGAGGCTATCGCTGAGGCGATGTCCAA
GCTGGCCAAGACCTCCTGAAACGCAAAAAGCCCCCCTCCCAAGGACACTGAGTCCTAAAGAGGGGGGTTT
CTTGTCAGTACGCGAAGAACCACGCCTGGCCGCGAGCGCCAGCACCGCCGCTCTGTGCGGAGACCTGGGC
ACCAGCCCCGCCGCCGCCAGGAGCATTGCCGTTCCCGCCAGCTAGCCACCTGACGTCGGGGGGGGGGGAA
AGCCACGTTGTGTCTCAAAATCTCTGATGTTACATTGCACAAGATAAAAATATATCATCATGAACAATAA
AACTGTCTGCTTACATAAACAGTAATACAAGGGGTGTTATGAGCCATATTCAACGGGAAACGTCTTGCTC
GAGGCCGCGATTAAATTCCAACATGGATGCTGATTTATATGGGTATAAATGGGCTCGCGATAATGTCGGG
CAATCAGGTGCGACAATCTATCGCTTGTATGGGAAGCCCCATGCGCCAGAGTTGTTTCTGAAACATGGCA
AAGGTAGCGTTGCCAATGATGTTACAGATGAGATGGTCAGACTAAACTGGCTGACGGAATTTATGCCTCT
TCCGACCATCAAGCATTTTATCCGTACTCCTGATGATGCATGGTTACTCACCACTGCGATCCCCGGGAAA
ACAGCATTCCAGGTATTAGAAGAATATCCTGATTCAGGTGAAAATATTGTTGATGCGCTGGCAGTGTTCC
TGCGCCGGTTGCATTCGATTCCTGTTTGTAATTGTCCTTTTAACAGCGATCGCGTATTTCGCCTCGCTCA
GGCGCAATCACGAATGAATAACGGTTTGGTTGATGCGAGTGATTTTGATGACGAGCGTAATGGCTGGCCT
GTTGAACAAGTCTGGAAAGAAATGCATAATCTTTTGCCATTCTCACCGGATTCAGTCGTCACTCATGGTG
ATTTCTCACTTGATAACCTTATTTTTGACGAGGGGAAATTAATAGGTTGTATTGATGTTGGACGAGTCGG
AATCGCAGACCGATACCAGGATCTTGCCATCCTATGGAACTGCCTCGGTGAGTTTTCTCCTTCATTACAG
AAACGGCTTTTTCAAAAATATGGTATTGATAATCCTGATATGAATAAATTGCAGTTTCATTTGATGCTCG
ATGAGTTTTTCTAATCAGAATTGGTTAATTGGTTGTAACACTGGCAGAGCATTACGCTGACTTGACGGGA
CGGCGGCTTTGTTGAATAAATCGAACTTTTGCTGAGTTGAAGGATCAGATCACGCATCTTCCCGACAACG
CAGACCGTTCCGTGGCAAAGCAAAAGTTCAAAATCACCAACTGGTCCACCTACAACAAAGCTCTCACCAA
CCGTGGCTCCCTCACGATATC
Features (pLannotate 1.2.2; 14 found; start..end, strand, type, name):
      4..53      +  terminator     rrnB T1 terminator (fragment): transcription terminator T1 from the E. coli rrnB gene
    138..155     +  promoter       PLtetO-1 promoter (fragment): modified phage lambda PL promoter with tet operator sites (Lutz and Bujard, 1997)
    204..264     +  misc_RNA       St1 gRNA scaffold (fragment): guide RNA scaffold for the Streptococcus thermophilus CRISPR/Cas9 system (Esvelt et al., 2013)
    496..1084    -  rep_origin     ori: high-copy-number ColE1/pMB1/pBR322/pUC origin of replication
   1132..1181    +  terminator     rrnB T1 terminator (fragment): transcription terminator T1 from the E. coli rrnB gene
   1261..1287    +  promoter       PLtetO-1 promoter (fragment): modified phage lambda PL promoter with tet operator sites (Lutz and Bujard, 1997)
   1297..1318    +  promoter       tight TRE promoter (fragment): Tet-responsive promoter PTight, consisting of seven tet operator sequences followed by the minimal CMV promoter
   1329..4691    +  CDS            cas9-1: CAS9A_STRTD - Also known as csn1. Experimental evidence at protein level: Swiss-Prot protein existence level 1. CRISPR (clustered regularly interspaced short palindromic repeat) is an adaptive immune system that provides protection against mobile genetic elements (viruses, transposable elements and conjugative plasmids). CRISPR clusters contain spacers, sequences complementary to antecedent mobile elements, and target invading nucleic acids. CRISPR clusters are transcribed and processed into CRISPR RNA (crRNA). In type II CRISPR systems correct processing of pre-crRNA requires a trans- encoded
   4795..4822    +  terminator     rrnB T2 terminator: transcription terminator T2 from the E. coli rrnB gene
   4935..5555    +  CDS            tetR: TETR2_ECOLX - Experimental evidence at protein level: Swiss-Prot protein existence level 1. TetR is the repressor of the tetracycline resistance element; its N-terminal region forms a helix-turn-helix structure and binds DNA. Binding of tetracycline to TetR reduces the repressor affinity for the tetracycline resistance gene (tetA) promoter operator sites. From Escherichia coli.
   6184..7296    +  CDS            33: VINT_BPML5 - Also known as int. Protein inferred from homology: Swiss-Prot protein existence level 3. Integrase is necessary for integration of the phage into the host genome by site-specific recombination. From Mycobacterium phage L5 (Mycobacteriophage L5).
   7358..7462    -  CDS            32 (fragment): VG32_BPML5 - Protein predicted: Swiss-Prot protein existence level 4. From Mycobacterium phage L5 (Mycobacteriophage L5).
   7599..8414    +  CDS            KanR: aminoglycoside phosphotransferase; aph(3')-Ia; confers resistance to kanamycin in bacteria or G418 (Geneticin®) in eukaryotes
   8555..8626    +  CDS            TRA2_ECOLX (fragment): Protein predicted: Swiss-Prot protein existence level 4. Required for transposition of transposon Tn903. From Escherichia coli.
