[The description below was written by a language model from this plasmid's Addgene catalogue record and pLannotate feature annotations shown in this document.]
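Description:
PLJR965_Rv3297 is an 8.6 kb bacterial CRISPR interference plasmid built on the PLJR965 backbone and designed for inducible gene silencing in Mycobacterium tuberculosis. It is propagated in E. coli through a ColE1/pMB1-type origin (the catalogue lists it as low copy, although the annotation describes this origin family as high copy) and is selected with kanamycin through an aph(3')-Ia KanR cassette. No mycobacterial replication origin is annotated. Instead, the plasmid carries the mycobacteriophage L5 integrase gene and, according to the catalogue, the L5 attP site, so that it can integrate by site-specific recombination into the mycobacterial chromosome and be maintained as a stable copy there.

The payload consists of three functional units. A Streptococcus thermophilus Cas9 coding sequence, described in the record as the nuclease-dead dCas9 form, lies downstream of tet operator-containing promoter elements and is followed by an rrnB T2 terminator. A separate sgRNA cassette, insulated by an rrnB T1 terminator fragment, uses a tet operator-bearing promoter to express a 21-nucleotide targeting sequence against the H37Rv gene Rv3297, fused to the St1 guide RNA scaffold. A tetR gene supplies the Tet repressor, which binds the operators and keeps both dCas9 and the guide off until a tetracycline-class inducer releases it. Once induced, the dCas9–sgRNA complex binds the Rv3297 locus and blocks its transcription without cutting the DNA. The plasmid is therefore suited to conditional knockdown of Rv3297 to study its function in M. tuberculosis. The record does not state the function of Rv3297 or the restriction sites used for guide cloning.
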