Addgene plasmid #241235: PLJR965_Rv3297
Purpose: CRISPRi gene silencing plasmid with sgRNA (Rv3297) dCas9 TetR and KanR L5 Int attP for M. tuberculosis
Depositing lab: Kyu Rhee. Depositing organization: Cornell University.
Backbone
  Vector backbone: PLJR965
  Vector type: Bacterial Expression
Growth in bacteria
  Bacterial resistance: Kanamycin, 50 μg/mL
  Growth temperature: 37°C
  Growth strain: DH5alpha
  Copy number: Low Copy
Gene/Insert
  Gene/Insert name: Rv3297 sgRNA (alt name: dcas9 TetR)
  gRNA/shRNA sequence: GCCAGTGGTGCACCGATTCCA
  Species: Mycobacterium tuberculosis (H37Rv)
  Insert size (bp): 21
  Mutation: WT
  Cloning method: Restriction Enzyme; 5′ cloning site Unknown (unknown if destroyed); 3′ cloning site Unknown (unknown if destroyed)
Terms and licenses: Academic/Nonprofit Terms; Industry Terms: Not Available to Industry
How to cite: PLJR965_Rv3297 was a gift from Kyu Rhee (Addgene plasmid # 241235 ; http://n2t.net/addgene:241235 ; RRID:Addgene_241235)
